Addgene plasmid #155007: pcDNA-GFP-EBA175-Flag(A1419R/P1424Q/Y1426S)
Purpose: Expresses N-terminally GFP-tagged and C-terminally Flag-tagged EBA175 A1419R/P1424Q/Y1426S variant (residues 1284-1462) from pcDNA3.1
Depositing lab: Sinisa Urban. Depositing organization: Johns Hopkins University and School of Medicine. Publication: Designed Parasite-Selective Rhomboid Inhibitors Block Invasion and Clear Blood-Stage Malaria. Gandhi S, Baker RP, Cho S, Stanchev S, Strisovsky K, Urban S. Cell Chem Biol. 2020 Aug 31. pii: S2451-9456(20)30333-0. doi: 10.1016/j.chembiol.2020.08.011. PubMed 32888502.
Backbone
  Vector backbone: pcDNA3.1
  Backbone manufacturer: Invitrogen
  Backbone size w/o insert (bp): 5500
  Total vector size (bp): 6040
  Vector type: Mammalian Expression
Growth in bacteria
  Bacterial resistance: Ampicillin, 100 μg/mL
  Growth temperature: 37°C
  Growth strain: DH5alpha
  Copy number: High Copy
Gene/Insert
  Gene/Insert name: PfEBA175
  Species: Synthetic
  Insert size (bp): 537
  Mutation: A1419R/P1424Q/Y1426S; insert codes for EBA175 residues 1284 to 1462
  Promoter: CMV
  Tag / fusion protein: signal peptide (residues 1 to 32) from TGF alpha (N terminal on insert); GFP (N terminal on insert); Flag (C terminal on insert)
  Cloning method: Restriction Enzyme; 5′ cloning site BamHI (not destroyed); 3′ cloning site NotI (not destroyed)
  Sequencing primers: 5′ T7 forward; 3′ BGH reverse
Terms and licenses: Academic/Nonprofit Terms; Industry Terms: Not Available to Industry
How to cite: pcDNA-GFP-EBA175-Flag(A1419R/P1424Q/Y1426S) was a gift from Sinisa Urban (Addgene plasmid # 155007 ; http://n2t.net/addgene:155007 ; RRID:Addgene_155007)
