[The description below was written by a language model from this plasmid's Addgene catalogue record and pLannotate feature annotations shown in this document.]
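Description:
pcDNA-GFP-EBA175-Flag(A1419R/P1424Q/Y1426S) is a mammalian expression plasmid built on the pcDNA3.1 backbone. It is propagated in E. coli through a high-copy ColE1/pUC-type origin with ampicillin selection (AmpR under its own bla promoter). It also carries an f1 origin and an SV40 promoter-driven neomycin phosphotransferase cassette with an SV40 polyadenylation signal, which would allow G418 selection in transfected mammalian cells. The sequenced record is 6,785 nt, somewhat larger than the 6,040 bp listed in the catalogue; the listed figure appears to add only the 537 bp EBA175 segment to the backbone, without the signal peptide and GFP sequences.

The expression cassette uses the CMV enhancer and immediate early promoter, with a T7 promoter just upstream of the coding region, and ends at the bovine growth hormone polyadenylation signal. The open reading frame begins with the signal peptide of human TGF alpha (residues 1 to 32), which directs the fusion into the secretory pathway. EGFP follows, then a synthetic segment encoding residues 1284 to 1462 of Plasmodium falciparum EBA175, an erythrocyte-binding protein of the merozoite, and finally a C-terminal Flag tag. The Flag tag is recorded in the catalogue but not annotated in the feature table. The EBA175 fragment was cloned between BamHI and NotI sites and carries three substitutions: A1419R, P1424Q and Y1426S.

The record does not state the functional effect of these mutations. The associated publication concerns parasite-selective rhomboid protease inhibitors, so the dual-tagged variant was presumably used as a substrate in cell-based rhomboid cleavage assays. In that setting, the N-terminal GFP and C-terminal Flag epitopes would allow the two sides of the protein to be followed separately.
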