Features (pLannotate 1.2.2; 22 found; start..end, strand, type, name):
     28..80      -  misc_feature   bom (fragment): basis of mobility region from pBR322
    235..614     +  enhancer       CMV enhancer: human cytomegalovirus immediate early enhancer
    615..818     +  promoter       CMV promoter: human cytomegalovirus (CMV) immediate early promoter
    814..847     +  LTR            5' LTR (truncated) (fragment): truncated 5' long terminal repeat (LTR) from HIV-1
    863..881     +  promoter       T7 promoter: promoter for bacteriophage T7 RNA polymerase
    920..1009    +  CDS            TGFA (fragment): TGFA_HUMAN - Experimental evidence at protein level: Swiss-Prot protein existence level 1. TGF alpha is a mitogenic polypeptide that is able to bind to the EGF receptor/EGFR and to act synergistically with TGF beta to promote anchorage-independent cell proliferation in soft agar. From Homo sapiens (Human).
   1016..1732    +  CDS            EGFP: EGFP is a basic (constitutively fluorescent) green fluorescent protein published in 1996, derived from Aequorea victoria. It is reported to be a rapidly-maturing weak dimer with moderate acid sensitivity.
   1715..2188    +  CDS            EBA1_PLAFC (fragment): Experimental evidence at protein level: Swiss-Prot protein existence level 1. Binds to host erythrocytes; may act as bridge between erythrocytes and merozoites. From Plasmodium falciparum (isolate Camp / Malaysia).
   2382..2606    +  polyA_signal   bGH poly(A) signal: bovine growth hormone polyadenylation signal
   2610..2631    +  promoter       SV40 promoter (fragment): SV40 enhancer and early promoter
   2652..3080    +  rep_origin     f1 ori (sequence partly withheld): f1 bacteriophage origin of replication; arrow indicates direction of (+) strand synthesis
   3094..3423    +  promoter       SV40 promoter: SV40 enhancer and early promoter
   3490..4281    +  CDS            neo: KKA2_KLEPN - Also known as kan, nptII. Experimental evidence at protein level: Swiss-Prot protein existence level 1. Resistance to kanamycin, neomycin, paromomycin, ribostamycin, butirosin and gentamicin B. From Klebsiella pneumoniae.
   4305..4463    +  CDS            ble (fragment): BLE_KLEPN - Experimental evidence at protein level: Swiss-Prot protein existence level 1. Binding protein with a strong affinity to the bleomycin family of antibiotics. Binds to CL990; an antimitotic-antibiotic compound. From Klebsiella pneumoniae.
   4458..4579    +  polyA_signal   SV40 poly(A) signal: SV40 polyadenylation signal
   4652..4668    -  protein_bind   lac operator: The lac repressor binds to the lac operator to inhibit transcription in E. coli. This inhibition can be relieved by adding lactose or isopropyl-β-D-thiogalactopyranoside (IPTG). lac repressor encoded by lacI
   4676..4706    -  promoter       lac promoter: promoter for the E. coli lac operon
   4721..4742    -  protein_bind   CAP binding site: CAP binding activates transcription in the presence of cAMP. E. coli catabolite activator protein
   4755..4847    -  CDS            lacI (fragment): lac repressor; lacI; The lac repressor binds to the lac operator to inhibit transcription in E. coli. This inhibition can be relieved by adding lactose or isopropyl-β-D-thiogalactopyranoside (IPTG).
   5030..5618    -  rep_origin     ori: high-copy-number ColE1/pMB1/pBR322/pUC origin of replication
   5789..6649    -  CDS            AmpR: β-lactamase; bla; confers resistance to ampicillin, carbenicillin, and related antibiotics
   6650..6754    -  promoter       AmpR promoter: bla
>Addgene plasmid #155007 | pcDNA-GFP-EBA175-Flag(A1419R/P1424Q/Y1426S) | addgene full sequence | sequence record 309775 | Addgene NGS Result
GACGGATCGGGAGATCTCCCGATCCCCTATGGTGCACTCTCAGTACAATCTGCTCTGATGCCGCATAGTT
AAGCCAGTATCTGCTCCCTGCTTGTGTGTTGGAGGTCGCTGAGTAGTGCGCGAGCAAAATTTAAGCTACA
ACAAGGCAAGGCTTGACCGACAATTGCATGAAGAATCTGCTTAGGGTTAGGCGTTTTGCGCTGCTTCGCG
ATGTACGGGCCAGATATACGCGTTGACATTGATTATTGACTAGTTATTAATAGTAATCAATTACGGGGTC
ATTAGTTCATAGCCCATATATGGAGTTCCGCGTTACATAACTTACGGTAAATGGCCCGCCTGGCTGACCG
CCCAACGACCCCCGCCCATTGACGTCAATAATGACGTATGTTCCCATAGTAACGCCAATAGGGACTTTCC
ATTGACGTCAATGGGTGGAGTATTTACGGTAAACTGCCCACTTGGCAGTACATCAAGTGTATCATATGCC
AAGTACGCCCCCTATTGACGTCAATGACGGTAAATGGCCCGCCTGGCATTATGCCCAGTACATGACCTTA
TGGGACTTTCCTACTTGGCAGTACATCTACGTATTAGTCATCGCTATTACCATGGTGATGCGGTTTTGGC
AGTACATCAATGGGCGTGGATAGCGGTTTGACTCACGGGGATTTCCAAGTCTCCACCCCATTGACGTCAA
TGGGAGTTTGTTTTGGCACCAAAATCAACGGGACTTTCCAAAATGTCGTAACAACTCCGCCCCATTGACG
CAAATGGGCGGTAGGCGTGTACGGTGGGAGGTCTATATAAGCAGAGCTCTCTGGCTAACTAGAGAACCCA
CTGCTTACTGGCTTATCGAAATTAATACGACTCACTATAGGGAGACCCAAGCTGGCTAGCGTTTAAACTT
AAGCTTACCATGGTCCCCTCGGCTGGACAGCTCGCCCTGTTCGCTCTGGGTATTGTGTTGGCTGCGTGCC
AGGCCTTGGAGAACAGCACGTCCCCGCTGCGTACGATGGTGAGCAAGGGCGAGGAGCTGTTCACCGGGGT
GGTGCCCATCCTGGTCGAGCTGGACGGCGACGTAAACGGCCACAAGTTCAGCGTGTCCGGCGAGGGCGAG
GGCGATGCCACCTACGGCAAGCTGACCCTGAAGTTCATCTGCACCACCGGCAAGCTGCCCGTGCCCTGGC
CCACCCTCGTGACCACCCTGACCTACGGCGTGCAGTGCTTCAGCCGCTACCCCGACCACATGAAGCAGCA
CGACTTCTTCAAGTCCGCCATGCCCGAAGGCTACGTCCAGGAGCGCACCATCTTCTTCAAGGACGACGGC
AACTACAAGACCCGCGCCGAGGTGAAGTTCGAGGGCGACACCCTGGTGAACCGCATCGAGCTGAAGGGCA
TCGACTTCAAGGAGGACGGCAACATCCTGGGGCACAAGCTGGAGTACAACTACAACAGCCACAACGTCTA
TATCATGGCCGACAAGCAGAAGAACGGCATCAAGGTGAACTTCAAGATCCGCCACAACATCGAGGACGGC
AGCGTGCAGCTCGCCGACCACTACCAGCAGAACACCCCCATCGGCGACGGCCCCGTGCTGCTGCCCGACA
ACCACTACCTGAGCACCCAGTCCGCCCTGAGCAAAGACCCCAACGAGAAGCGCGATCACATGGTCCTGCT
GGAGTTCGTGACCGCCGCCGGGATCACTCTCGGCATGGACGAGCTGTACAAGTCCGGCCGGACTCAGGGA
GCAGAATTCTCAGGATCCCATAGCCATCATGGTAATCGTCAGGATCGTGGTGGTAATAGCGGTAATGTGC
TGAATATGCGCAGCAACAATAACAACTTCAACAATATCCCGAGCCGCTATAATCTGTATGATAAGAAACT
GGATCTGGATCTGTATGAAAATCGCAATGATAGCACCACCAAAGAACTGATTAAAAAACTGGCCGAGATC
AATAAGTGCGAAAATGAAATTAGCGTGAAATATTGCGATCACATGATTCATGAAGAAATTCCGCTGAAAA
CCTGCACCAAAGAAAAGACCCGTAATCTGTGTTGTGCAGTGAGCGATTATTGCATGAGCTATTTTACCTA
TGATAGCGAAGAATATTACAACTGCACCAAACGCGAATTTGATGATCCGAGCTATACCTGCTTTCGTAAA
GAGCGATTTAGCAGCATGCAGTATTCTGCCGGTGCCGGTGTTCTGTTCATCATTCTGGTGATTCTGGGTG
CAAGCCAGGCAAAATATCAGCGCCTGGAGAAAATCAACAAGAACAAGATTGAGAAAAACGTGAATGATTA
CAAGGACGATGACGATAAGTAGGCGGCCGCATAATCTAGAGGGCCCGTTTAAACCCGCTGATCAGCCTCG
ACTGTGCCTTCTAGTTGCCAGCCATCTGTTGTTTGCCCCTCCCCCGTGCCTTCCTTGACCCTGGAAGGTG
CCACTCCCACTGTCCTTTCCTAATAAAATGAGGAAATTGCATCGCATTGTCTGAGTAGGTGTCATTCTAT
TCTGGGGGGTGGGGTGGGGCAGGACAGCAAGGGGGAGGATTGGGAAGACAATAGCAGGCATGCTGGGGAT
GCGGTGGGCTCTATGGCTTCTGAGGCGGAAAGAACCAGCTGGGGCTCTAGGGGGTATCCCC
[124 nt withheld, positions 2652-2775]
C
[91 nt withheld, positions 2777-2867]
A
[49 nt withheld, positions 2869-2917]
CCTTTGACGTTGGAGTCCACGTTCTTT
[37 nt withheld, positions 2945-2981]
ACCCTATCTCGGTCTATTCTTTTGATTTATAAGGGATTTTGCCGATTTCGGCCTATTGGTTAAAAAATGA
GCTGATTTAACAAAAATTTAACGCGAATTAATTCTGTGGAATGTGTGTCAGTTAGGGTGTGGAAAGTCCC
CAGGCTCCCCAGCAGGCAGAAGTATGCAAAGCATGCATCTCAATTAGTCAGCAACCAGGTGTGGAAAGTC
CCCAGGCTCCCCAGCAGGCAGAAGTATGCAAAGCATGCATCTCAATTAGTCAGCAACCATAGTCCCGCCC
CTAACTCCGCCCATCCCGCCCCTAACTCCGCCCAGTTCCGCCCATTCTCCGCCCCATGGCTGACTAATTT
TTTTTATTTATGCAGAGGCCGAGGCCGCCTCTGCCTCTGAGCTATTCCAGAAGTAGTGAGGAGGCTTTTT
TGGAGGCCTAGGCTTTTGCAAAAAGCTCCCGGGAGCTTGTATATCCATTTTCGGATCTGATCAAGAGACA
GGATGAGGATCGTTTCGCATGATTGAACAAGATGGATTGCACGCAGGTTCTCCGGCCGCTTGGGTGGAGA
GGCTATTCGGCTATGACTGGGCACAACAGACAATCGGCTGCTCTGATGCCGCCGTGTTCCGGCTGTCAGC
GCAGGGGCGCCCGGTTCTTTTTGTCAAGACCGACCTGTCCGGTGCCCTGAATGAACTGCAGGACGAGGCA
GCGCGGCTATCGTGGCTGGCCACGACGGGCGTTCCTTGCGCAGCTGTGCTCGACGTTGTCACTGAAGCGG
GAAGGGACTGGCTGCTATTGGGCGAAGTGCCGGGGCAGGATCTCCTGTCATCTCACCTTGCTCCTGCCGA
GAAAGTATCCATCATGGCTGATGCAATGCGGCGGCTGCATACGCTTGATCCGGCTACCTGCCCATTCGAC
CACCAAGCGAAACATCGCATCGAGCGAGCACGTACTCGGATGGAAGCCGGTCTTGTCGATCAGGATGATC
TGGACGAAGAGCATCAGGGGCTCGCGCCAGCCGAACTGTTCGCCAGGCTCAAGGCGCGCATGCCCGACGG
CGAGGATCTCGTCGTGACCCATGGCGATGCCTGCTTGCCGAATATCATGGTGGAAAATGGCCGCTTTTCT
GGATTCATCGACTGTGGCCGGCTGGGTGTGGCGGACCGCTATCAGGACATAGCGTTGGCTACCCGTGATA
TTGCTGAAGAGCTTGGCGGCGAATGGGCTGACCGCTTCCTCGTGCTTTACGGTATCGCCGCTCCCGATTC
GCAGCGCATCGCCTTCTATCGCCTTCTTGACGAGTTCTTCTGAGCGGGACTCTGGGGTTCGAAATGACCG
ACCAAGCGACGCCCAACCTGCCATCACGAGATTTCGATTCCACCGCCGCCTTCTATGAAAGGTTGGGCTT
CGGAATCGTTTTCCGGGACGCCGGCTGGATGATCCTCCAGCGCGGGGATCTCATGCTGGAGTTCTTCGCC
CACCCCAACTTGTTTATTGCAGCTTATAATGGTTACAAATAAAGCAATAGCATCACAAATTTCACAAATA
AAGCATTTTTTTCACTGCATTCTAGTTGTGGTTTGTCCAAACTCATCAATGTATCTTATCATGTCTGTAT
ACCGTCGACCTCTAGCTAGAGCTTGGCGTAATCATGGTCATAGCTGTTTCCTGTGTGAAATTGTTATCCG
CTCACAATTCCACACAACATACGAGCCGGAAGCATAAAGTGTAAAGCCTGGGGTGCCTAATGAGTGAGCT
AACTCACATTAATTGCGTTGCGCTCACTGCCCGCTTTCCAGTCGGGAAACCTGTCGTGCCAGCTGCATTA
ATGAATCGGCCAACGCGCGGGGAGAGGCGGTTTGCGTATTGGGCGCTCTTCCGCTTCCTCGCTCACTGAC
TCGCTGCGCTCGGTCGTTCGGCTGCGGCGAGCGGTATCAGCTCACTCAAAGGCGGTAATACGGTTATCCA
CAGAATCAGGGGATAACGCAGGAAAGAACATGTGAGCAAAAGGCCAGCAAAAGGCCAGGAACCGTAAAAA
GGCCGCGTTGCTGGCGTTTTTCCATAGGCTCCGCCCCCCTGACGAGCATCACAAAAATCGACGCTCAAGT
CAGAGGTGGCGAAACCCGACAGGACTATAAAGATACCAGGCGTTTCCCCCTGGAAGCTCCCTCGTGCGCT
CTCCTGTTCCGACCCTGCCGCTTACCGGATACCTGTCCGCCTTTCTCCCTTCGGGAAGCGTGGCGCTTTC
TCATAGCTCACGCTGTAGGTATCTCAGTTCGGTGTAGGTCGTTCGCTCCAAGCTGGGCTGTGTGCACGAA
CCCCCCGTTCAGCCCGACCGCTGCGCCTTATCCGGTAACTATCGTCTTGAGTCCAACCCGGTAAGACACG
ACTTATCGCCACTGGCAGCAGCCACTGGTAACAGGATTAGCAGAGCGAGGTATGTAGGCGGTGCTACAGA
GTTCTTGAAGTGGTGGCCTAACTACGGCTACACTAGAAGAACAGTATTTGGTATCTGCGCTCTGCTGAAG
CCAGTTACCTTCGGAAAAAGAGTTGGTAGCTCTTGATCCGGCAAACAAACCACCGCTGGTAGCGGTGGTT
TTTTTGTTTGCAAGCAGCAGATTACGCGCAGAAAAAAAGGATCTCAAGAAGATCCTTTGATCTTTTCTAC
GGGGTCTGACGCTCAGTGGAACGAAAACTCACGTTAAGGGATTTTGGTCATGAGATTATCAAAAAGGATC
TTCACCTAGATCCTTTTAAATTAAAAATGAAGTTTTAAATCAATCTAAAGTATATATGAGTAAACTTGGT
CTGACAGTTACCAATGCTTAATCAGTGAGGCACCTATCTCAGCGATCTGTCTATTTCGTTCATCCATAGT
TGCCTGACTCCCCGTCGTGTAGATAACTACGATACGGGAGGGCTTACCATCTGGCCCCAGTGCTGCAATG
ATACCGCGAGACCCACGCTCACCGGCTCCAGATTTATCAGCAATAAACCAGCCAGCCGGAAGGGCCGAGC
GCAGAAGTGGTCCTGCAACTTTATCCGCCTCCATCCAGTCTATTAATTGTTGCCGGGAAGCTAGAGTAAG
TAGTTCGCCAGTTAATAGTTTGCGCAACGTTGTTGCCATTGCTACAGGCATCGTGGTGTCACGCTCGTCG
TTTGGTATGGCTTCATTCAGCTCCGGTTCCCAACGATCAAGGCGAGTTACATGATCCCCCATGTTGTGCA
AAAAAGCGGTTAGCTCCTTCGGTCCTCCGATCGTTGTCAGAAGTAAGTTGGCCGCAGTGTTATCACTCAT
GGTTATGGCAGCACTGCATAATTCTCTTACTGTCATGCCATCCGTAAGATGCTTTTCTGTGACTGGTGAG
TACTCAACCAAGTCATTCTGAGAATAGTGTATGCGGCGACCGAGTTGCTCTTGCCCGGCGTCAATACGGG
ATAATACCGCGCCACATAGCAGAACTTTAAAAGTGCTCATCATTGGAAAACGTTCTTCGGGGCGAAAACT
CTCAAGGATCTTACCGCTGTTGAGATCCAGTTCGATGTAACCCACTCGTGCACCCAACTGATCTTCAGCA
TCTTTTACTTTCACCAGCGTTTCTGGGTGAGCAAAAACAGGAAGGCAAAATGCCGCAAAAAAGGGAATAA
GGGCGACACGGAAATGTTGAATACTCATACTCTTCCTTTTTCAATATTATTGAAGCATTTATCAGGGTTA
TTGTCTCATGAGCGGATACATATTTGAATGTATTTAGAAAAATAAACAAATAGGGGTTCCGCGCACATTT
CCCCGAAAAGTGCCACCTGACGTC
